Addgene plasmid #174334: pN1mcherry-NKD2G2A
Purpose: encodes human NKD2 G2A (2nd Gly residue to Ala) mutant cDNA with a C-terminal mCherry fusion.
Depositing lab: Sonal Srikanth. Depositing organization: University of California, Los Angeles (UCLA). Publication: NKD2 mediates stimulation-dependent ORAI1 trafficking to augment Ca(2+) entry in T cells. Wu B, Woo JS, Vila P, Jew M, Leung J, Sun Z, Srikanth S, Gwack Y. Cell Rep. 2021 Aug 24;36(8):109603. doi: 10.1016/j.celrep.2021.109603. PubMed 34433025.
Backbone
  Vector backbone: pmCherryN1
  Backbone size w/o insert (bp): 4700
  Vector type: Mammalian Expression
  Selectable markers: Neomycin (select with G418)
Growth in bacteria
  Bacterial resistance: Kanamycin, 50 μg/mL
  Growth temperature: 37°C
  Growth strain: DH5alpha
  Copy number: High Copy
Gene/Insert
  Gene/Insert name: Homo sapiens NKD inhibitor of WNT signaling pathway 2 (alt name: NKD2)
  Species: H. sapiens (human)
  Insert size (bp): 1355
  Mutation: mutation of a.a 2 Gly to Ala
  GenBank ID: NM_033120.4
  Entrez Gene: NKD2 (a.k.a. Naked2)
  Promoter: CMV
  Tag / fusion protein: mCherry tag (C terminal on backbone)
  Cloning method: Unknown
  Sequencing primers: 5′ n/a
Terms and licenses: Academic/Nonprofit Terms; Industry Terms: Not Available to Industry
How to cite: pN1mcherry-NKD2G2A was a gift from Sonal Srikanth (Addgene plasmid # 174334 ; http://n2t.net/addgene:174334 ; RRID:Addgene_174334)
