[The description below was written by a language model from this plasmid's Addgene catalogue record and pLannotate feature annotations shown in this document.]
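Description:
pN1mcherry-NKD2G2A is a mammalian expression plasmid built on the pmCherryN1 backbone, in which a gene cloned into the multiple cloning site is fused in frame to a downstream mCherry coding sequence. The sequenced construct is about 6.1 kb. It replicates in E. coli at high copy from a ColE1/pUC-type origin and also carries an f1 phage origin. A single NeoR/KanR (Tn5 aminoglycoside phosphotransferase) gene serves for selection in both hosts. A bacterial bla-type promoter drives it for kanamycin resistance in E. coli, and the adjacent SV40 enhancer/early promoter, paired with an HSV TK polyadenylation signal, drives it in mammalian cells for G418 selection of stable transfectants. The short RSF ori, large T antigen, ble and bGH poly(A) fragments in the annotation are most likely partial matches to backbone sequence rather than functional elements.

The payload is the human NKD2 (Naked2) cDNA, roughly 1.35 kb, carrying a substitution of the second residue from glycine to alanine. It is expressed from the CMV immediate-early enhancer and promoter, joined through residual cloning-site sequence to a C-terminal, mammalian codon-optimized mCherry, and terminated by the SV40 poly(A) signal. NKD2 is annotated as a cell-autonomous antagonist of canonical Wnt signalling that also participates in TGF-alpha processing and basolateral targeting. A glycine at position 2 is the usual acceptor for N-terminal myristoylation, so a G2A change is commonly used to block that lipid modification, although the record does not state this rationale. The red fluorescent fusion allows the mutant protein's localization to be imaged in transfected cells. The associated publication concerns NKD2-mediated, stimulation-dependent trafficking of ORAI1 and calcium entry in T cells, which suggests use as a mutant comparator in that setting.
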