Features (pLannotate 1.2.2; 17 found; start..end, strand, type, name):
      1..55      +  rep_origin     RSF ori (fragment): Plasmids containing the RSF 1030 origin of replication can be propagated in E. coli cells that contain additional plasmids with compatible origins.
    123..426     +  enhancer       CMV enhancer: human cytomegalovirus immediate early enhancer
    427..630     +  promoter       CMV promoter: human cytomegalovirus (CMV) immediate early promoter
    653..680     +  misc_feature   MCS (fragment): multiple cloning site
    681..2033    +  CDS            NKD2: NKD2_HUMAN - Experimental evidence at protein level: Swiss-Prot protein existence level 1. Cell autonomous antagonist of the canonical Wnt signaling pathway. May activate a second Wnt signaling pathway that controls planar cell polarity (By similarity). Required for processing of TGFA and for targeting of TGFA to the basolateral membrane of polarized epithelial cells. From Homo sapiens (Human).
   2034..2071    +  misc_feature   MCS (fragment): multiple cloning site
   2085..2795    +  CDS            mCherry: monomeric derivative of DsRed fluorescent protein (Shaner et al., 2004) mammalian codon-optimized
   2810..2893    +  CDS            large T antigen (fragment): large T antigen from SV40 (simian virus 40)
   2916..3037    +  polyA_signal   SV40 poly(A) signal: SV40 polyadenylation signal
   3071..3499    -  rep_origin     f1 ori (sequence partly withheld): f1 bacteriophage origin of replication; arrow indicates direction of (+) strand synthesis
   3526..3630    +  promoter       AmpR promoter: bla
   3632..3989    +  promoter       SV40 promoter: SV40 enhancer and early promoter
   4024..4818    +  CDS            NeoR/KanR: aminoglycoside phosphotransferase from Tn5; aph(3')-II (or nptII); confers resistance to neomycin, kanamycin, and G418 (Geneticin®)
   4839..4991    +  CDS            ble (fragment): BLE_KLEPN - Experimental evidence at protein level: Swiss-Prot protein existence level 1. Binding protein with a strong affinity to the bleomycin family of antibiotics. Binds to CL990; an antimitotic-antibiotic compound. From Klebsiella pneumoniae.
   5050..5097    +  polyA_signal   HSV TK poly(A) signal: herpes simplex virus thymidine kinase polyadenylation signal (Cole and Stacy, 1985)
   5188..5204    -  polyA_signal   bGH poly(A) signal (fragment): bovine growth hormone polyadenylation signal
   5426..6014    +  rep_origin     ori: high-copy-number ColE1/pMB1/pBR322/pUC origin of replication
>Addgene plasmid #174334 | pN1mcherry-NKD2G2A | addgene full sequence | sequence record 349873 | Addgene NGS Result
CTCACATGTTCTTTCCTGCGTTATCCCCTGATTCTGTGGATAACCGTATTACCGCCATGCATTAGTTATT
AATAGTAATCAATTACGGGGTCATTAGTTCATAGCCCATATATGGAGTTCCGCGTTACATAACTTACGGT
AAATGGCCCGCCTGGCTGACCGCCCAACGACCCCCGCCCATTGACGTCAATAATGACGTATGTTCCCATA
GTAACGCCAATAGGGACTTTCCATTGACGTCAATGGGTGGAGTATTTACGGTAAACTGCCCACTTGGCAG
TACATCAAGTGTATCATATGCCAAGTACGCCCCCTATTGACGTCAATGACGGTAAATGGCCCGCCTGGCA
TTATGCCCAGTACATGACCTTATGGGACTTTCCTACTTGGCAGTACATCTACGTATTAGTCATCGCTATT
ACCATGGTGATGCGGTTTTGGCAGTACATCAATGGGCGTGGATAGCGGTTTGACTCACGGGGATTTCCAA
GTCTCCACCCCATTGACGTCAATGGGAGTTTGTTTTGGCACCAAAATCAACGGGACTTTCCAAAATGTCG
TAACAACTCCGCCCCATTGACGCAAATGGGCGGTAGGCGTGTACGGTGGGAGGTCTATATAAGCAGAGCT
GGTTTAGTGAACCGTCAGATCCGCTAGCGCTACCGGACTCAGATCTCGAGATGGCGAAACTGCAGTCGAA
GCACGCCGCCGCCGCCCGCAAGCGGAGAGAGAGCCCGGAAGGGGACAGCTTCGTGGCGTCCGCGTACGCG
AGCGGCCGCAAAGGCGCGGAGGAAGCGGAGCGGCGCGCGCGGGACAAGCAGGAGCTGCCCAATGGGGACC
CCAAGGAGGGGCCTTTCCGGGAGGACCAGTGTCCCCTACAGGTGGCACTCCCCGCTGAGAAAGCTGAGGG
CCGCGAGCACCCGGGACAACTCCTCAGCGCAGATGACGGAGAGAGGGCAGCAAACCGCGAGGGCCCGCGA
GGACCGGGCGGGCAGCGCCTCAACATTGACGCACTCCAGTGCGATGTCTCGGTGGAGGAGGACGACCGCC
AGGAGTGGACGTTCACGCTCTATGACTTTGACAACTGCGGGAAGGTCACCAGGGAGGACATGTCCAGCCT
CATGCACACCATCTATGAGGTCGTGGATGCCTCGGTCAACCACTCCTCGGGCAGCAGCAAGACCCTCCGT
GTGAAGCTAACCGTCAGCCCTGAGCCCTCCAGCAAGAGGAAGGAGGGTCCTCCTGCTGGCCAGGACCGGG
AGCCCACCCGTTGCAGGATGGAGGGTGAACTGGCAGAGGAGCCAAGGGTGGCTGACAGGAGGTTGTCTGC
ACACGTCAGGAGGCCCAGTACTGACCCCCAGCCCTGCTCGGAGCGGGGGCCCTACTGCGTGGACGAGAAC
ACGGAGCGCAGAAACCACTACCTGGACCTCGCCGGGATTGAGAACTACACGTCCAGATTCGGCCCTGGGT
CCCCTCCTGTGCAAGCAAAGCAGGAGCCCCAGGGCAGGGCCTCGCACCTCCAGGCCCGGTCCCGCTCCCA
GGAGCCAGATACACATGCCGTACACCACCGCAGGTCACAGGTGCTGGTGGAACACGTCGTGCCAGCCTCG
GAGCCTGCTGCCCGGGCCCTGGACACGCAGCCCCGGCCGAAGGGGCCGGAGAAGCAGTTCCTCAAGTCCC
CCAAGGGCTCCGGGAAGCCGCCTGGGGTGCCAGCCAGCAGCAAGTCCGGGAAAGCCTTCAGCTACTACCT
GCCGGCCGTCCTGCCGCCCCAGGCCCCTCAGGACGGCCACCACCTCCCGCAGCCCCCACCGCCACCCTAC
GGCCACAAGCGGTACCGCCAAAAGGGCAGGGAGGGCCACTCGCCACTCAAGGCCCCACACGCTCAGCCTG
CCACAGTGGAGCACGAGGTGGTGCGGGACCTGCCGCCCACGCCAGCAGGAGAGGGCTACGCGGTGCCAGT
GATCCAGCGGCACGAGCACCACCACCACCACGAGCACCACCACCACCACCACCACCACCACTTCCACCCG
TCCCGAATTCTGCAGTCGACGGTACCGCGGGCCCGGGATCCACCGGTCGCCACCATGGTGAGCAAGGGCG
AGGAGGATAACATGGCCATCATCAAGGAGTTCATGCGCTTCAAGGTGCACATGGAGGGCTCCGTGAACGG
CCACGAGTTCGAGATCGAGGGCGAGGGCGAGGGCCGCCCCTACGAGGGCACCCAGACCGCCAAGCTGAAG
GTGACCAAGGGTGGCCCCCTGCCCTTCGCCTGGGACATCCTGTCCCCTCAGTTCATGTACGGCTCCAAGG
CCTACGTGAAGCACCCCGCCGACATCCCCGACTACTTGAAGCTGTCCTTCCCCGAGGGCTTCAAGTGGGA
GCGCGTGATGAACTTCGAGGACGGCGGCGTGGTGACCGTGACCCAGGACTCCTCCCTGCAGGACGGCGAG
TTCATCTACAAGGTGAAGCTGCGCGGCACCAACTTCCCCTCCGACGGCCCCGTAATGCAGAAGAAGACCA
TGGGCTGGGAGGCCTCCTCCGAGCGGATGTACCCCGAGGACGGCGCCCTGAAGGGCGAGATCAAGCAGAG
GCTGAAGCTGAAGGACGGCGGCCACTACGACGCTGAGGTCAAGACCACCTACAAGGCCAAGAAGCCCGTG
CAGCTGCCCGGCGCCTACAACGTCAACATCAAGTTGGACATCACCTCCCACAACGAGGACTACACCATCG
TGGAACAGTACGAACGCGCCGAGGGCCGCCACTCCACCGGCGGCATGGACGAGCTGTACAAGTAGCGGCC
GCGACTCTAGATCATAATCAGCCATACCACATTTGTAGAGGTTTTACTTGCTTTAAAAAACCTCCCACAC
CTCCCCCTGAACCTGAAACATAAAATGAATGCAATTGTTGTTGTTAACTTGTTTATTGCAGCTTATAATG
GTTACAAATAAAGCAATAGCATCACAAATTTCACAAATAAAGCATTTTTTTCACTGCATTCTAGTTGTGG
TTTGTCCAAACTCATCAATGTATCTTAAGGCGTAAATTGTAAGCGTTAATATTTTGTTAAAATTCGCGTT
AAATTTTTGTTAAATCAGCTCATTTTTTAACCAATAGGCCGAAATCGGCAAAATCCCTTATAAATCAAAA
GAATAGACCGAGATAGGGT
[37 nt withheld, positions 3170-3206]
AAAGAACGTGGACTCCAACGTCAAAGG
[49 nt withheld, positions 3234-3282]
T
[91 nt withheld, positions 3284-3374]
G
[124 nt withheld, positions 3376-3499]
CAGGTGGCACTTTTCGGGGAAATGTGCGCGGAACCCCTATTTGTTTATTTTTCTAAATACATTCAAATAT
GTATCCGCTCATGAGACAATAACCCTGATAAATGCTTCAATAATATTGAAAAAGGAAGAGTCCTGAGGCG
GAAAGAACCAGCTGTGGAATGTGTGTCAGTTAGGGTGTGGAAAGTCCCCAGGCTCCCCAGCAGGCAGAAG
TATGCAAAGCATGCATCTCAATTAGTCAGCAACCAGGTGTGGAAAGTCCCCAGGCTCCCCAGCAGGCAGA
AGTATGCAAAGCATGCATCTCAATTAGTCAGCAACCATAGTCCCGCCCCTAACTCCGCCCATCCCGCCCC
TAACTCCGCCCAGTTCCGCCCATTCTCCGCCCCATGGCTGACTAATTTTTTTTATTTATGCAGAGGCCGA
GGCCGCCTCGGCCTCTGAGCTATTCCAGAAGTAGTGAGGAGGCTTTTTTGGAGGCCTAGGCTTTTGCAAA
GATCGATCAAGAGACAGGATGAGGATCGTTTCGCATGATTGAACAAGATGGATTGCACGCAGGTTCTCCG
GCCGCTTGGGTGGAGAGGCTATTCGGCTATGACTGGGCACAACAGACAATCGGCTGCTCTGATGCCGCCG
TGTTCCGGCTGTCAGCGCAGGGGCGCCCGGTTCTTTTTGTCAAGACCGACCTGTCCGGTGCCCTGAATGA
ACTGCAAGACGAGGCAGCGCGGCTATCGTGGCTGGCCACGACGGGCGTTCCTTGCGCAGCTGTGCTCGAC
GTTGTCACTGAAGCGGGAAGGGACTGGCTGCTATTGGGCGAAGTGCCGGGGCAGGATCTCCTGTCATCTC
ACCTTGCTCCTGCCGAGAAAGTATCCATCATGGCTGATGCAATGCGGCGGCTGCATACGCTTGATCCGGC
TACCTGCCCATTCGACCACCAAGCGAAACATCGCATCGAGCGAGCACGTACTCGGATGGAAGCCGGTCTT
GTCGATCAGGATGATCTGGACGAAGAGCATCAGGGGCTCGCGCCAGCCGAACTGTTCGCCAGGCTCAAGG
CGAGCATGCCCGACGGCGAGGATCTCGTCGTGACCCATGGCGATGCCTGCTTGCCGAATATCATGGTGGA
AAATGGCCGCTTTTCTGGATTCATCGACTGTGGCCGGCTGGGTGTGGCGGACCGCTATCAGGACATAGCG
TTGGCTACCCGTGATATTGCTGAAGAGCTTGGCGGCGAATGGGCTGACCGCTTCCTCGTGCTTTACGGTA
TCGCCGCTCCCGATTCGCAGCGCATCGCCTTCTATCGCCTTCTTGACGAGTTCTTCTGAGCGGGACTCTG
GGGTTCGAAATGACCGACCAAGCGACGCCCAACCTGCCATCACGAGATTTCGATTCCACCGCCGCCTTCT
ATGAAAGGTTGGGCTTCGGAATCGTTTTCCGGGACGCCGGCTGGATGATCCTCCAGCGCGGGGATCTCAT
GCTGGAGTTCTTCGCCCACCCTAGGGGGAGGCTAACTGAAACACGGAAGGAGACAATACCGGAAGGAACC
CGCGCTATGACGGCAATAAAAAGACAGAATAAAACGCACGGTGTTGGGTCGTTTGTTCATAAACGCGGGG
TTCGGTCCCAGGGCTGGCACTCTGTCGATACCCCACCGAGACCCCATTGGGGCCAATACGCCCGCGTTTC
TTCCTTTTCCCCACCCCACCCCCCAAGTTCGGGTGAAGGCCCAGGGCTCGCAGCCAACGTCGGGGCGGCA
GGCCCTGCCATAGCCTCAGGTTACTCATATATACTTTAGATTGATTTAAAACTTCATTTTTAATTTAAAA
GGATCTAGGTGAAGATCCTTTTTGATAATCTCATGACCAAAATCCCTTAACGTGAGTTTTCGTTCCACTG
AGCGTCAGACCCCGTAGAAAAGATCAAAGGATCTTCTTGAGATCCTTTTTTTCTGCGCGTAATCTGCTGC
TTGCAAACAAAAAAACCACCGCTACCAGCGGTGGTTTGTTTGCCGGATCAAGAGCTACCAACTCTTTTTC
CGAAGGTAACTGGCTTCAGCAGAGCGCAGATACCAAATACTGTTCTTCTAGTGTAGCCGTAGTTAGGCCA
CCACTTCAAGAACTCTGTAGCACCGCCTACATACCTCGCTCTGCTAATCCTGTTACCAGTGGCTGCTGCC
AGTGGCGATAAGTCGTGTCTTACCGGGTTGGACTCAAGACGATAGTTACCGGATAAGGCGCAGCGGTCGG
GCTGAACGGGGGGTTCGTGCACACAGCCCAGCTTGGAGCGAACGACCTACACCGAACTGAGATACCTACA
GCGTGAGCTATGAGAAAGCGCCACGCTTCCCGAAGGGAGAAAGGCGGACAGGTATCCGGTAAGCGGCAGG
GTCGGAACAGGAGAGCGCACGAGGGAGCTTCCAGGGGGAAACGCCTGGTATCTTTATAGTCCTGTCGGGT
TTCGCCACCTCTGACTTGAGCGTCGATTTTTGTGATGCTCGTCAGGGGGGCGGAGCCTATGGAAAAACGC
CAGCAACGCGGCCTTTTTACGGTTCCTGGCCTTTTGCTGGCCTTTTG
